Addgene plasmid #186603: Rtn2b-NTD1-60-mNeon
Purpose: Encodes human Reticulon 2 isoform B N-terminal domain aa 1 to 60 fused to mNeonGreen
Depositing lab: Gia Voeltz. Depositing organization: University of Colorado, Boulder. Publication: The ER ladder is a unique morphological feature of developing mammalian axons. Zamponi E, Meehl JB, Voeltz GK. Dev Cell. 2022 Jun 6;57(11):1369-1382.e6. doi: 10.1016/j.devcel.2022.05.002. Epub 2022 May 23. PubMed 35609616.
Backbone
  Vector backbone: mNeonGreen-N1
  Total vector size (bp): 4879
  Vector type: Mammalian Expression
Growth in bacteria
  Bacterial resistance: Kanamycin, 50 μg/mL
  Growth temperature: 37°C
  Growth strain: DH5alpha
  Copy number: Unknown
Gene/Insert
  Gene/Insert name: Human Reticulon 2 isoform B amino acids 1 to 60 (alt name: Rtn2b-NTD1-60)
  Species: H. sapiens (human)
  Insert size (bp): 180
  GenBank ID: NM_206900.3
  Entrez Gene: RTN2 (a.k.a. NSP2, NSPL1, NSPLI, SPG12)
  Promoter: CMV
  Tag / fusion protein: mNeonGreen (C terminal on backbone)
  Cloning method: Restriction Enzyme; 5′ cloning site XhoI (not destroyed); 3′ cloning site KpnI (not destroyed)
  Sequencing primers: 5′ agatgtgtaactcatgtgtcgct; 3′ tgggcggtaggcgtgt
Terms and licenses: Academic/Nonprofit Terms; Industry Terms: Not Available to Industry
How to cite: Rtn2b-NTD1-60-mNeon was a gift from Gia Voeltz (Addgene plasmid # 186603 ; http://n2t.net/addgene:186603 ; RRID:Addgene_186603)
