[The description below was written by a language model from this plasmid's Addgene catalogue record and pLannotate feature annotations shown in this document.]
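Description:
Rtn2b-NTD1-60-mNeon is a 4,879 bp mammalian expression plasmid built on the mNeonGreen-N1 backbone, an N1-style vector in which an insert is placed upstream of, and in frame with, a fluorescent protein. It is propagated in E. coli from a high-copy ColE1/pUC-type origin and selected with kanamycin. The single NeoR/KanR (Tn5 aminoglycoside phosphotransferase) gene is preceded by both a bacterial bla-type promoter and the SV40 enhancer/early promoter and is followed by the HSV TK polyadenylation signal. The same marker can therefore confer kanamycin resistance in bacteria and G418 resistance in mammalian cells. An f1 phage origin is also present. Short annotated fragments of SV40 large T antigen, ble and a bGH poly(A) signal appear to be backbone remnants or partial matches rather than functional parts.

The payload is a 180 bp fragment encoding amino acids 1 to 60 of the N-terminal domain of human Reticulon 2 isoform B (RTN2), cloned between the XhoI and KpnI sites of the multiple cloning site, both of which are retained. The automated annotation labels this segment as a rat Rtn2 fragment, which probably reflects a homology-based match, since the catalogue entry specifies the human sequence. The fragment is fused at its C terminus to mNeonGreen, a bright, rapidly maturing monomeric green/yellow fluorescent protein. Expression is driven by the CMV immediate-early enhancer and promoter and terminated by the SV40 poly(A) signal. The construct expresses a fluorescently tagged truncation of the reticulon N-terminus in mammalian cells. The associated work concerns endoplasmic reticulum morphology in developing mammalian axons, so a likely use is imaging where this region of the protein localizes, though the record does not describe specific experiments.
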