Features (pLannotate 1.2.2; 17 found; start..end, strand, type, name):
      1..304     +  enhancer       CMV enhancer: human cytomegalovirus immediate early enhancer
    305..508     +  promoter       CMV promoter: human cytomegalovirus (CMV) immediate early promoter
    531..558     +  misc_feature   MCS (fragment): multiple cloning site
    559..738     +  CDS            Rtn2 (fragment): RTN2_RAT - Also known as Nspl1 From Rattus norvegicus (Rat).
    741..767     +  misc_feature   MCS (fragment): multiple cloning site
    775..1482    +  CDS            mNeonGreen: mNeonGreen is a basic (constitutively fluorescent) green/yellow fluorescent protein published in 2013, derived from Branchiostoma lanceolatum. It is reported to be a very rapidly-maturing monomer with moderate acid sensitivity.
   1501..1584    +  CDS            large T antigen (fragment): large T antigen from SV40 (simian virus 40)
   1607..1728    +  polyA_signal   SV40 poly(A) signal: SV40 polyadenylation signal
   1762..2190    -  rep_origin     f1 ori (sequence partly withheld): f1 bacteriophage origin of replication; arrow indicates direction of (+) strand synthesis
   2217..2321    +  promoter       AmpR promoter: bla
   2323..2680    +  promoter       SV40 promoter: SV40 enhancer and early promoter
   2715..3509    +  CDS            NeoR/KanR: aminoglycoside phosphotransferase from Tn5; aph(3')-II (or nptII); confers resistance to neomycin, kanamycin, and G418 (Geneticin®)
   3530..3682    +  CDS            ble (fragment): BLE_KLEPN - Experimental evidence at protein level: Swiss-Prot protein existence level 1. Binding protein with a strong affinity to the bleomycin family of antibiotics. Binds to CL990; an antimitotic-antibiotic compound. From Klebsiella pneumoniae.
   3741..3788    +  polyA_signal   HSV TK poly(A) signal: herpes simplex virus thymidine kinase polyadenylation signal (Cole and Stacy, 1985)
   3879..3895    -  polyA_signal   bGH poly(A) signal (fragment): bovine growth hormone polyadenylation signal
   4117..4705    +  rep_origin     ori: high-copy-number ColE1/pMB1/pBR322/pUC origin of replication
   4820..4879    +  enhancer       CMV enhancer (fragment): human cytomegalovirus immediate early enhancer
>Addgene plasmid #186603 | Rtn2b-NTD1-60-mNeon | addgene full sequence | sequence record 369204 | Addgene NGS Result
CGTTACATAACTTACGGTAAATGGCCCGCCTGGCTGACCGCCCAACGACCCCCGCCCATTGACGTCAATA
ATGACGTATGTTCCCATAGTAACGCCAATAGGGACTTTCCATTGACGTCAATGGGTGGAGTATTTACGGT
AAACTGCCCACTTGGCAGTACATCAAGTGTATCATATGCCAAGTACGCCCCCTATTGACGTCAATGACGG
TAAATGGCCCGCCTGGCATTATGCCCAGTACATGACCTTATGGGACTTTCCTACTTGGCAGTACATCTAC
GTATTAGTCATCGCTATTACCATGGTGATGCGGTTTTGGCAGTACATCAATGGGCGTGGATAGCGGTTTG
ACTCACGGGGATTTCCAAGTCTCCACCCCATTGACGTCAATGGGAGTTTGTTTTGGCACCAAAATCAACG
GGACTTTCCAAAATGTCGTAACAACTCCGCCCCATTGACGCAAATGGGCGGTAGGCGTGTACGGTGGGAG
GTCTATATAAGCAGAGCTGGTTTAGTGAACCGTCAGATCCGCTAGCGCTACCGGACTCAGATCTCGAGAT
GGGGCAGGTCCTGCCGGTCTTCGCCCACTGCAAAGAAGCTCCGTCTACAGCCTCCTCAACTCCTGATTCC
ACAGAAGGAGGGAACGACGACTCTGATTTTCGAGAGCTGCACACAGCCCGGGAATTCTCAGAGGAGGACG
AGGAGGAGACCACGTCGCAGGACTGGGGCACCCCCCGGCGGGTACCGCGGGCCCGGGATCCACCGGTCGC
CACCATGGTGAGCAAGGGCGAGGAGGATAACATGGCCTCTCTCCCAGCGACACATGAGTTACACATCTTT
GGCTCCATCAACGGTGTGGACTTTGACATGGTGGGTCAGGGCACCGGCAATCCAAATGATGGTTATGAGG
AGTTAAACCTGAAGTCCACCAAGGGTGACCTCCAGTTCTCCCCCTGGATTCTGGTCCCTCATATCGGGTA
TGGCTTCCATCAGTACCTGCCCTACCCTGACGGGATGTCGCCTTTCCAGGCCGCCATGGTAGATGGCTCC
GGCTACCAAGTCCATCGCACAATGCAGTTTGAAGATGGTGCCTCCCTTACTGTTAACTACCGCTACACCT
ACGAGGGAAGCCACATCAAAGGAGAGGCCCAGGTGAAGGGGACTGGTTTCCCTGCTGACGGTCCTGTGAT
GACCAACTCGCTGACCGCTGCGGACTGGTGCAGGTCGAAGAAGACTTACCCCAACGACAAAACCATCATC
AGTACCTTTAAGTGGAGTTACACCACTGGAAATGGCAAGCGCTACCGGAGCACTGCGCGGACCACCTACA
CCTTTGCCAAGCCAATGGCGGCTAACTATCTGAAGAACCAGCCGATGTACGTGTTCCGTAAGACGGAGCT
CAAGCACTCCAAGACCGAGCTCAACTTCAAGGAGTGGCAAAAGGCCTTTACCGATGTGATGGGCATGGAC
GAGCTGTACAAGTAAGCGGCCGCGACTCTAGATCATAATCAGCCATACCACATTTGTAGAGGTTTTACTT
GCTTTAAAAAACCTCCCACACCTCCCCCTGAACCTGAAACATAAAATGAATGCAATTGTTGTTGTTAACT
TGTTTATTGCAGCTTATAATGGTTACAAATAAAGCAATAGCATCACAAATTTCACAAATAAAGCATTTTT
TTCACTGCATTCTAGTTGTGGTTTGTCCAAACTCATCAATGTATCTTAAGGCGTAAATTGTAAGCGTTAA
TATTTTGTTAAAATTCGCGTTAAATTTTTGTTAAATCAGCTCATTTTTTAACCAATAGGCCGAAATCGGC
AAAATCCCTTATAAATCAAAAGAATAGACCGAGATAGGGT
[37 nt withheld, positions 1861-1897]
AAAGAACGTGGACTCCAACGTCAAAGG
[49 nt withheld, positions 1925-1973]
T
[91 nt withheld, positions 1975-2065]
G
[124 nt withheld, positions 2067-2190]
CAGGTGGCACTTTTCGGGGAAATGTGCGCGGAACCCCTATTTGTTTATTTTTCTAAATACATTCAAATAT
GTATCCGCTCATGAGACAATAACCCTGATAAATGCTTCAATAATATTGAAAAAGGAAGAGTCCTGAGGCG
GAAAGAACCAGCTGTGGAATGTGTGTCAGTTAGGGTGTGGAAAGTCCCCAGGCTCCCCAGCAGGCAGAAG
TATGCAAAGCATGCATCTCAATTAGTCAGCAACCAGGTGTGGAAAGTCCCCAGGCTCCCCAGCAGGCAGA
AGTATGCAAAGCATGCATCTCAATTAGTCAGCAACCATAGTCCCGCCCCTAACTCCGCCCATCCCGCCCC
TAACTCCGCCCAGTTCCGCCCATTCTCCGCCCCATGGCTGACTAATTTTTTTTATTTATGCAGAGGCCGA
GGCCGCCTCGGCCTCTGAGCTATTCCAGAAGTAGTGAGGAGGCTTTTTTGGAGGCCTAGGCTTTTGCAAA
GATCGATCAAGAGACAGGATGAGGATCGTTTCGCATGATTGAACAAGATGGATTGCACGCAGGTTCTCCG
GCCGCTTGGGTGGAGAGGCTATTCGGCTATGACTGGGCACAACAGACAATCGGCTGCTCTGATGCCGCCG
TGTTCCGGCTGTCAGCGCAGGGGCGCCCGGTTCTTTTTGTCAAGACCGACCTGTCCGGTGCCCTGAATGA
ACTGCAAGACGAGGCAGCGCGGCTATCGTGGCTGGCCACGACGGGCGTTCCTTGCGCAGCTGTGCTCGAC
GTTGTCACTGAAGCGGGAAGGGACTGGCTGCTATTGGGCGAAGTGCCGGGGCAGGATCTCCTGTCATCTC
ACCTTGCTCCTGCCGAGAAAGTATCCATCATGGCTGATGCAATGCGGCGGCTGCATACGCTTGATCCGGC
TACCTGCCCATTCGACCACCAAGCGAAACATCGCATCGAGCGAGCACGTACTCGGATGGAAGCCGGTCTT
GTCGATCAGGATGATCTGGACGAAGAGCATCAGGGGCTCGCGCCAGCCGAACTGTTCGCCAGGCTCAAGG
CGAGCATGCCCGACGGCGAGGATCTCGTCGTGACCCATGGCGATGCCTGCTTGCCGAATATCATGGTGGA
AAATGGCCGCTTTTCTGGATTCATCGACTGTGGCCGGCTGGGTGTGGCGGACCGCTATCAGGACATAGCG
TTGGCTACCCGTGATATTGCTGAAGAGCTTGGCGGCGAATGGGCTGACCGCTTCCTCGTGCTTTACGGTA
TCGCCGCTCCCGATTCGCAGCGCATCGCCTTCTATCGCCTTCTTGACGAGTTCTTCTGAGCGGGACTCTG
GGGTTCGAAATGACCGACCAAGCGACGCCCAACCTGCCATCACGAGATTTCGATTCCACCGCCGCCTTCT
ATGAAAGGTTGGGCTTCGGAATCGTTTTCCGGGACGCCGGCTGGATGATCCTCCAGCGCGGGGATCTCAT
GCTGGAGTTCTTCGCCCACCCTAGGGGGAGGCTAACTGAAACACGGAAGGAGACAATACCGGAAGGAACC
CGCGCTATGACGGCAATAAAAAGACAGAATAAAACGCACGGTGTTGGGTCGTTTGTTCATAAACGCGGGG
TTCGGTCCCAGGGCTGGCACTCTGTCGATACCCCACCGAGACCCCATTGGGGCCAATACGCCCGCGTTTC
TTCCTTTTCCCCACCCCACCCCCCAAGTTCGGGTGAAGGCCCAGGGCTCGCAGCCAACGTCGGGGCGGCA
GGCCCTGCCATAGCCTCAGGTTACTCATATATACTTTAGATTGATTTAAAACTTCATTTTTAATTTAAAA
GGATCTAGGTGAAGATCCTTTTTGATAATCTCATGACCAAAATCCCTTAACGTGAGTTTTCGTTCCACTG
AGCGTCAGACCCCGTAGAAAAGATCAAAGGATCTTCTTGAGATCCTTTTTTTCTGCGCGTAATCTGCTGC
TTGCAAACAAAAAAACCACCGCTACCAGCGGTGGTTTGTTTGCCGGATCAAGAGCTACCAACTCTTTTTC
CGAAGGTAACTGGCTTCAGCAGAGCGCAGATACCAAATACTGTTCTTCTAGTGTAGCCGTAGTTAGGCCA
CCACTTCAAGAACTCTGTAGCACCGCCTACATACCTCGCTCTGCTAATCCTGTTACCAGTGGCTGCTGCC
AGTGGCGATAAGTCGTGTCTTACCGGGTTGGACTCAAGACGATAGTTACCGGATAAGGCGCAGCGGTCGG
GCTGAACGGGGGGTTCGTGCACACAGCCCAGCTTGGAGCGAACGACCTACACCGAACTGAGATACCTACA
GCGTGAGCTATGAGAAAGCGCCACGCTTCCCGAAGGGAGAAAGGCGGACAGGTATCCGGTAAGCGGCAGG
GTCGGAACAGGAGAGCGCACGAGGGAGCTTCCAGGGGGAAACGCCTGGTATCTTTATAGTCCTGTCGGGT
TTCGCCACCTCTGACTTGAGCGTCGATTTTTGTGATGCTCGTCAGGGGGGCGGAGCCTATGGAAAAACGC
CAGCAACGCGGCCTTTTTACGGTTCCTGGCCTTTTGCTGGCCTTTTGCTCACATGTTCTTTCCTGCGTTA
TCCCCTGATTCTGTGGATAACCGTATTACCGCCATGCATTAGTTATTAATAGTAATCAATTACGGGGTCA
TTAGTTCATAGCCCATATATGGAGTTCCG
